>Addgene plasmid #158269 | pLKO_HSV.Ollas.V5_NGFR | addgene full sequence | sequence record 328075 | Addgene NGS Result
TCGACGGTATCGATCACGAGACTAGTATCGAGCGGCCGCCCCCTTCACCGAGGGCCTATTTCCCATGATT
CCTTCATATTTGCATATACGATACAAGGCTGTTAGAGAGATAATTGGAATTAATTTGACTGTAAACACAA
AGATATTAGTACAAAATACGTGACGTAGAAAGTAATAATTTCTTGGGTAGTTTGCAGTTTTAAAATTATG
TTTTAAAATGGACTATCATATGCTTACCGTAACTTGAAAGTATTTCGATTTCTTGGCTTTATATATCTTG
TGGAAAGGACGAAACACCGGGTCTTCGAGAAGACCTGTTTTAGAGCTAGAAATAGCAAGTTAAAATAAGG
CTAGTCCGTTATCAACTTGAAAAAGTGGCACCGAGTCGGTGCTTTTTTTAATTCTCGACCTCGAGACAAA
TGGCAGTATTCATCCACAATTTTAAAAGAAAAGGGGGGATTGGGGGGTACAGTGCAGGGGAAAGAATAGT
AGACATAATAGCAACAGACATACAAACTAAAGAATTACAAAAACAAATTACAAAAATTCAAAATTTTCGG
GTTTATTACAGGGACAGCAGAGATCCACTTTGGCCGCGGCTCGAGGCGATAAGCTTTGCAAAGATGGATA
AAGTTTTAAACAGAGAGGAATCTTTGCAGCTAATGGACCTTCTAGGTCTTGAAAGGAGTGGGAATTGGCT
CCGGTGCCCGTCAGTGGGCAGAGCGCACATCGCCCACAGTCCCCGAGAAGTTGGGGGGAGGGGTCGGCAA
TTGAACCGGTGCCTAGAGAAGGTGGCGCGGGGTAAACTGGGAAAGTGATGTCGTGTACTGGCTCCGCCTT
TTTCCCGAGGGTGGGGGAGAACCGTATATAAGTGCAGTAGTCGCCGTGAACGTTCTTTTTCGCAACGGGT
TTGCCGCCAGAACACAGGTAAGTGCCGTGTGTGGTTCCCGCGGGCCTGGCCTCTTTACGGGTTATGGCCC
TTGCGTGCCTTGAATTACTTCCACCTGGCTGCAGTACGTGATTCTTGATCCCGAGCTTCGGGTTGGAAGT
GGGTGGGAGAGTTCGAGGCCTTGCGCTTAAGGAGCCCCTTCGCCTCGTGCTTGAGTTGAGGCCTGGCCTG
GGCGCTGGGGCCGCCGCGTGCGAATCTGGTGGCACCTTCGCGCCTGTCTCGCTGCTTTCGATAAGTCTCT
AGCCATTTAAAATTTTTGATGACCTGCTGCGACGCTTTTTTTCTGGCAAGATAGTCTTGTAAATGCGGGC
CAAGATCTGCACACTGGTATTTCGGTTTTTGGGGCCGCGGGCGGCGACGGGGCCCGTGCGTCCCAGCGCA
CATGTTCGGCGAGGCGGGGCCTGCGAGCGCGGCCACCGAGAATCGGACGGGGGTAGTCTCAAGCTGGCCG
GCCTGCTCTGGTGCCTGGCCTCGCGCCGCCGTGTATCGCCCCGCCCTGGGCGGCAAGGCTGGCCCGGTCG
GCACCAGTTGCGTGAGCGGAAAGATGGCCGCTTCCCGGCCCTGCTGCAGGGAGCTCAAAATGGAGGACGC
GGCGCTCGGGAGAGCGGGCGGGTGAGTCACCCACACAAAGGAAAAGGGCCTTTCCGTCCTCAGCCGTCGC
TTCATGTGACTCCACGGAGTACCGGGCGCCGTCCAGGCACCTCGATTAGTTCTCGAGCTTTTGGAGTACG
TCGTCTTTAGGTTGGGGGGAGGGGTTTTATGCGATGGAGTTTCCCCACACTGAGTGGGTGGAGACTGAAG
TTAGGCCAGCTTGGCACTTGATGTAATTCTCCTTGGAATTTGCCCTTTTTGAGTTTGGATCTTGGTTCAT
TCTCAAGCCTCAGACAGTGGTTCAAAGTTTTTTTCTTCCATTTCAGGTGTCGTGAGGAATTCTGCAGTCG
ATCGACGGTACCGCGGGCCCGGGATCCACGGTCGCCACCATGGGGGCAGGTGCCACCGGCCGCGCCATGG
ACGGGCCGCGCCTGCTGCTGTTGCTGCTTCTGGGGGTGTCCCTTGGAGGTGCCAAGGAGGCATGCCAGCC
CGAGCTGGCCCCCGAGGACCCCGAGGACGGAGGAGGCGGGGGAGGGAGCGGCTTCGCCAACGAGCTGGGC
CCCAGGCTGATGGGCAAGTGCGGAGGAGGCGGGGGAGGGGGCAAACCAATTCCAAACCCACTGCTGGGAC
TGGATTCCACACCCACAGGCCTGTACACACACAGCGGTGAGTGCTGCAAAGCCTGCAACCTGGGCGAGGG
TGTGGCCCAGCCTTGTGGAGCCAACCAGACCGTGTGTGAGCCCTGCCTGGACAGCGTGACGTTCTCCGAC
GTGGTGAGCGCGACCGAGCCGTGCAAGCCGTGCACCGAGTGCGTGGGGCTCCAGAGCATGTCGGCGCCGT
GCGTGGAGGCCGACGACGCCGTGTGCCGCTGCGCCTACGGCTACTACCAGGATGAGACGACTGGGCGCTG
CGAGGCGTGCCGCGTGTGCGAGGCGGGCTCGGGCCTCGTGTTCTCCTGCCAGGACAAGCAGAACACCGTG
TGCGAGGAGTGCCCCGACGGCACGTATTCCGACGAGGCCAACCACGTGGACCCGTGCCTGCCCTGCACCG
TGTGCGAGGACACCGAGCGCCAGCTCCGCGAGTGCACACGCTGGGCCGACGCCGAGTGCGAGGAGATCCC
TGGCCGTTGGATTACACGGTCCACACCCCCAGAGGGCTCGGACAGCACAGCCCCCAGCACCCAGGAGCCT
GAGGCACCTCCAGAACAAGACCTCATAGCCAGCACGGTGGCAGGTGTGGTGACCACAGTGATGGGCAGCT
CCCAGCCCGTGGTGACCCGAGGCACCACCGACAACCTCATCCCTGTCTATTGCTCCATCCTGGCTGCTGT
GGTTGTGGGCCTTGTGGCCTACATAGCCTTCAAGAGGTGGAACAGGGGTATCCTCTAGAGCGGCCGCGTC
GACAATCAACCTCTGGATTACAAAATTTGTGAAAGATTGACTGGTATTCTTAACTATGTTGCTCCTTTTA
CGCTATGTGGATACGCTGCTTTAATGCCTTTGTATCATGCTATTGCTTCCCGTATGGCTTTCATTTTCTC
CTCCTTGTATAAATCCTGGTTGCTGTCTCTTTATGAGGAGTTGTGGCCCGTTGTCAGGCAACGTGGCGTG
GTGTGCACTGTGTTTGCTGACGCAACCCCCACTGGTTGGGGCATTGCCACCACCTGTCAGCTCCTTTCCG
GGACTTTCGCTTTCCCCCTCCCTATTGCCACGGCGGAACTCATCGCCGCCTGCCTTGCCCGCTGCTGGAC
AGGGGCTCGGCTGTTGGGCACTGACAATTCCGTGGTGTTGTCGGGGAAGCTGACGTCCTTTCCATGGCTG
CTCGCCTGTGTTGCCACCTGGATTCTGCGCGGGACGTCCTTCTGCTACGTCCCTTCGGCCCTCAATCCAG
CGGACCTTCCTTCCCGCGGCCTGCTGCCGGCTCTGCGGCCTCTTCCGCATCTTCGCCTTCGCCCTCAGAC
GAGTCGGATCTCCCTTTGGGCCGCCTCCCCGCCTGGGTACCTTTAAGACCAATGACTTACAAGGCAGCTG
TAGATCTTAGCCACTTTTTAAAAGAAAAGGGGGGACTGGAAGGGCTAATTCACTCCCAACGAAGATAAGA
TCTGCTTTTTGCTTGTACTGGGTCTCTCTGGTTAGACCAGATCTGAGCCTGGGAGCTCTCTGGCTAACTA
GGGAACCCACTGCTTAAGCCTCAATAAAGCTTGCCTTGAGTGCTTCAAGTAGTGTGTGCCCGTCTGTTGT
GTGACTCTGGTAACTAGAGATCCCTCAGACCCTTTTAGTCAGTGTGGAAAATCTCTAGCAGTAGTAGTTC
ATGTCATCTTATTATTCAGTATTTATAACTTGCAAAGAAATGAATATCAGAGAGTGAGAGGAACTTGTTT
ATTGCAGCTTATAATGGTTACAAATAAAGCAATAGCATCACAAATTTCACAAATAAAGCATTTTTTTCAC
TGCATTCTAGTTGTGGTTTGTCCAAACTCATCAATGTATCTTATCATGTCTGGCTCTAGCTATCCCGCCC
CTAACTCCGCCCATCCCGCCCCTAACTCCGCCCAGTTCCGCCCATTCTCCGCCCCATGGCTGACTAATTT
TTTTTATTTATGCAGAGGCCGAGGCCGCCTCGGCCTCTGAGCTATTCCAGAAGTAGTGAGGAGGCTTTTT
TGGAGGCCTAGGGACGTACCCAATTCGCCCTATAGTGAGTCGTATTACGCGCGCTCACTGGCCGTCGTTT
TACAACGTCGTGACTGGGAAAACCCTGGCGTTACCCAACTTAATCGCCTTGCAGCACATCCCCCTTTCGC
CAGCTGGCGTAATAGCGAAGAGGCCCGCACCGATCGCCCTTCCCAACAGTTGCGCAGCCTGAATGGCGAA
TGGG
[124 nt withheld, positions 4415-4538]
C
[91 nt withheld, positions 4540-4630]
A
[49 nt withheld, positions 4632-4680]
CCTTTGACGTTGGAGTCCACGTTCTTT
[37 nt withheld, positions 4708-4744]
ACCCTATCTCGGTCTATTCTTTTGATTTATAAGGGATTTTGCCGATTTCGGCCTATTGGTTAAAAAATGA
GCTGATTTAACAAAAATTTAACGCGAATTTTAACAAAATATTAACGCTTACAATTTAGGTGGCACTTTTC
GGGGAAATGTGCGCGGAACCCCTATTTGTTTATTTTTCTAAATACATTCAAATATGTATCCGCTCATGAG
ACAATAACCCTGATAAATGCTTCAATAATATTGAAAAAGGAAGAGTATGAGTATTCAACATTTCCGTGTC
GCCCTTATTCCCTTTTTTGCGGCATTTTGCCTTCCTGTTTTTGCTCACCCAGAAACGCTGGTGAAAGTAA
AAGATGCTGAAGATCAGTTGGGTGCACGAGTGGGTTACATCGAACTGGATCTCAACAGCGGTAAGATCCT
TGAGAGTTTTCGCCCCGAAGAACGTTTTCCAATGATGAGCACTTTTAAAGTTCTGCTATGTGGCGCGGTA
TTATCCCGTATTGACGCCGGGCAAGAGCAACTCGGTCGCCGCATACACTATTCTCAGAATGACTTGGTTG
AGTACTCACCAGTCACAGAAAAGCATCTTACGGATGGCATGACAGTAAGAGAATTATGCAGTGCTGCCAT
AACCATGAGTGATAACACTGCGGCCAACTTACTTCTGACAACGATCGGAGGACCGAAGGAGCTAACCGCT
TTTTTGCACAACATGGGGGATCATGTAACTCGCCTTGATCGTTGGGAACCGGAGCTGAATGAAGCCATAC
CAAACGACGAGCGTGACACCACGATGCCTGTAGCAATGGCAACAACGTTGCGCAAACTATTAACTGGCGA
ACTACTTACTCTAGCTTCCCGGCAACAATTAATAGACTGGATGGAGGCGGATAAAGTTGCAGGACCACTT
CTGCGCTCGGCCCTTCCGGCTGGCTGGTTTATTGCTGATAAATCTGGAGCCGGTGAGCGTGGGTCTCGCG
GTATCATTGCAGCACTGGGGCCAGATGGTAAGCCCTCCCGTATCGTAGTTATCTACACGACGGGGAGTCA
GGCAACTATGGATGAACGAAATAGACAGATCGCTGAGATAGGTGCCTCACTGATTAAGCATTGGTAACTG
TCAGACCAAGTTTACTCATATATACTTTAGATTGATTTAAAACTTCATTTTTAATTTAAAAGGATCTAGG
TGAAGATCCTTTTTGATAATCTCATGACCAAAATCCCTTAACGTGAGTTTTCGTTCCACTGAGCGTCAGA
CCCCGTAGAAAAGATCAAAGGATCTTCTTGAGATCCTTTTTTTCTGCGCGTAATCTGCTGCTTGCAAACA
AAAAAACCACCGCTACCAGCGGTGGTTTGTTTGCCGGATCAAGAGCTACCAACTCTTTTTCCGAAGGTAA
CTGGCTTCAGCAGAGCGCAGATACCAAATACTGTTCTTCTAGTGTAGCCGTAGTTAGGCCACCACTTCAA
GAACTCTGTAGCACCGCCTACATACCTCGCTCTGCTAATCCTGTTACCAGTGGCTGCTGCCAGTGGCGAT
AAGTCGTGTCTTACCGGGTTGGACTCAAGACGATAGTTACCGGATAAGGCGCAGCGGTCGGGCTGAACGG
GGGGTTCGTGCACACAGCCCAGCTTGGAGCGAACGACCTACACCGAACTGAGATACCTACAGCGTGAGCT
ATGAGAAAGCGCCACGCTTCCCGAAGGGAGAAAGGCGGACAGGTATCCGGTAAGCGGCAGGGTCGGAACA
GGAGAGCGCACGAGGGAGCTTCCAGGGGGAAACGCCTGGTATCTTTATAGTCCTGTCGGGTTTCGCCACC
TCTGACTTGAGCGTCGATTTTTGTGATGCTCGTCAGGGGGGCGGAGCCTATGGAAAAACGCCAGCAACGC
GGCCTTTTTACGGTTCCTGGCCTTTTGCTGGCCTTTTGCTCACATGTTCTTTCCTGCGTTATCCCCTGAT
TCTGTGGATAACCGTATTACCGCCTTTGAGTGAGCTGATACCGCTCGCCGCAGCCGAACGACCGAGCGCA
GCGAGTCAGTGAGCGAGGAAGCGGAAGAGCGCCCAATACGCAAACCGCCTCTCCCCGCGCGTTGGCCGAT
TCATTAATGCAGCTGGCACGACAGGTTTCCCGACTGGAAAGCGGGCAGTGAGCGCAACGCAATTAATGTG
AGTTAGCTCACTCATTAGGCACCCCAGGCTTTACACTTTATGCTTCCGGCTCGTATGTTGTGTGGAATTG
TGAGCGGATAACAATTTCACACAGGAAACAGCTATGACCATGATTACGCCAAGCGCGCAATTAACCCTCA
CTAAAGGGAACAAAAGCTGGAGCTGCAAGCTTAATGTAGTCTTATGCAATACTCTTGTAGTCTTGCAACA
TGGTAACGATGAGTTAGCAACATGCCTTACAAGGAGAGAAAAAGCACCGTGCATGGCGATTGGTGGAAGT
AAGGTGGTACGATCGTGCCTTATTAGGAAGGCAACAGACGGGTCTGACATGGATTGGACGAACCACTGAA
TTGCCGCATTGCAGAGATATTGTATTTAAGTGCCTAGCTCGATACATAAACGGGTCTCTCTGGTTAGACC
AGATCTGAGCCTGGGAGCTCTCTGGCTAACTAGGGAACCCACTGCTTAAGCCTCAATAAAGCTTGCCTTG
AGTGCTTCAAGTAGTGTGTGCCCGTCTGTTGTGTGACTCTGGTAACTAGAGATCCCTCAGACCCTTTTAG
TCAGTGTGGAAAATCTCTAGCAGTGGCGCCCGAACAGGGACTTGAAAGCGAAAGGGAAACCAGAGGAGCT
CTCTCGACGCAGGACTCGGCTTGCTGAAGCGCGCACGGCAAGAGGCGAGGGGCGGCGACTGGTGAGTACG
CCAAAAATTTTGACTAGCGGAGGCTAGAAGGAGAGAGATGGGTGCGAGAGCGTCAGTATTAAGCGGGGGA
GAATTAGATCGCGATGGGAAAAAATTCGGTTAAGGCCAGGGGGAAAGAAAAAATATAAATTAAAACATAT
AGTATGGGCAAGCAGGGAGCTAGAACGATTCGCAGTTAATCCTGGCCTGTTAGAAACATCAGAAGGCTGT
AGACAAATACTGGGACAGCTACAACCATCCCTTCAGACAGGATCAGAAGAACTTAGATCATTATATAATA
CAGTAGCAACCCTCTATTGTGTGCATCAAAGGATAGAGATAAAAGACACCAAGGAAGCTTTAGACAAGAT
AGAGGAAGAGCAAAACAAAAGTAAGACCACCGCACAGCAAGCGGCCGCTGATCTTCAGACCTGGAGGAGG
AGATATGAGGGACAATTGGAGAAGTGAATTATATAAATATAAAGTAGTAAAAATTGAACCATTAGGAGTA
GCACCCACCAAGGCAAAGAGAAGAGTGGTGCAGAGAGAAAAAAGAGCAGTGGGAATAGGAGCTTTGTTCC
TTGGGTTCTTGGGAGCAGCAGGAAGCACTATGGGCGCAGCGTCAATGACGCTGACGGTACAGGCCAGACA
ATTATTGTCTGGTATAGTGCAGCAGCAGAACAATTTGCTGAGGGCTATTGAGGCGCAACAGCATCTGTTG
CAACTCACAGTCTGGGGCATCAAGCAGCTCCAGGCAAGAATCCTGGCTGTGGAAAGATACCTAAAGGATC
AACAGCTCCTGGGGATTTGGGGTTGCTCTGGAAAACTCATTTGCACCACTGCTGTGCCTTGGAATGCTAG
TTGGAGTAATAAATCTCTGGAACAGATTTGGAATCACACGACCTGGATGGAGTGGGACAGAGAAATTAAC
AATTACACAAGCTTAATACACTCCTTAATTGAAGAATCGCAAAACCAGCAAGAAAAGAATGAACAAGAAT
TATTGGAATTAGATAAATGGGCAAGTTTGTGGAATTGGTTTAACATAACAAATTGGCTGTGGTATATAAA
ATTATTCATAATGATAGTAGGAGGCTTGGTAGGTTTAAGAATAGTTTTTGCTGTACTTTCTATAGTGAAT
AGAGTTAGGCAGGGATATTCACCATTATCGTTTCAGACCCACCTCCCAACCCCGAGGGGACCCGACAGGC
CCGAAGGAATAGAAGAAGAAGGTGGAGAGAGAGACAGAGACAGATCCATTCGATTAGTGAACGGATC
Features (pLannotate 1.2.2; 29 found; start..end, strand, type, name):
     50..290     +  promoter       U6 promoter: RNA polymerase III promoter for human U6 snRNA
    317..392     +  misc_RNA       gRNA scaffold: guide RNA scaffold for the Streptococcus pyogenes CRISPR/Cas9 system
    440..557     +  misc_feature   cPPT/CTS: central polypurine tract and central termination sequence of HIV-1
    624..690     +  CDS            small t antigen (fragment): SV40 (simian virus 40) small t antigen
    697..1875    +  promoter       EF-1α promoter: strong constitutive promoter for human elongation factor EF-1α
   1892..1917    +  misc_feature   MCS (fragment): multiple cloning site
   1930..2913    +  CDS            NGFR (fragment): TNR16_HUMAN - Also known as TNFRSF16. Experimental evidence at protein level: Swiss-Prot protein existence level 1. Low affinity receptor which can bind to NGF, BDNF, NTF3, and NTF4. Forms a heterodimeric receptor with SORCS2 that binds the precursor forms of NGF, BDNF and NTF3 with high affinity, and has much lower affinity for mature NGF and BDNF (PubMed:24908487). Plays an important role in differentiation and survival of specific neuronal populations during development (By similarity). Can mediate cell survival as well as cell death of neural cells. Plays a role in the inactivation of RHOA
   2944..3532    +  misc_feature   WPRE: woodchuck hepatitis virus posttranscriptional regulatory element
   3537..3674    +  CDS            nef (fragment): NEF_HV1LA - Experimental evidence at protein level: Swiss-Prot protein existence level 1. Extracellular Nef protein targets CD4(+) T-lymphocytes for apoptosis by interacting with CXCR4 surface receptors. From Human immunodeficiency virus type 1 group M subtype B (isolate Lai) (HIV-1).
   3660..3840    +  LTR            5' LTR (truncated): truncated 5' long terminal repeat (LTR) from HIV-1
   3912..4033    +  polyA_signal   SV40 poly(A) signal: SV40 polyadenylation signal
   4073..4208    +  rep_origin     SV40 ori: SV40 origin of replication
   4229..4247    -  promoter       T7 promoter: promoter for bacteriophage T7 RNA polymerase
   4255..4410    +  CDS            lacZα (fragment): LacZα fragment of β-galactosidase; lacZ fragment
   4415..4843    +  rep_origin     f1 ori (sequence partly withheld): f1 bacteriophage origin of replication; arrow indicates direction of (+) strand synthesis
   4896..5000    +  promoter       AmpR promoter: bla
   5001..5861    +  CDS            AmpR: β-lactamase; bla; confers resistance to ampicillin, carbenicillin, and related antibiotics
   6032..6620    +  rep_origin     ori: high-copy-number ColE1/pMB1/pBR322/pUC origin of replication
   6803..6895    +  CDS            lacI (fragment): lac repressor; lacI; The lac repressor binds to the lac operator to inhibit transcription in E. coli. This inhibition can be relieved by adding lactose or isopropyl-β-D-thiogalactopyranoside (IPTG).
   6908..6929    +  protein_bind   CAP binding site: CAP binding activates transcription in the presence of cAMP. E. coli catabolite activator protein
   6944..6974    +  promoter       lac promoter: promoter for the E. coli lac operon
   6982..6998    +  protein_bind   lac operator: The lac repressor binds to the lac operator to inhibit transcription in E. coli. This inhibition can be relieved by adding lactose or isopropyl-β-D-thiogalactopyranoside (IPTG). lac repressor encoded by lacI
   7043..7061    +  promoter       T3 promoter: promoter for bacteriophage T3 RNA polymerase
   7089..7315    +  promoter       RSV promoter: Rous sarcoma virus enhancer/promoter
   7316..7496    +  LTR            5' LTR (truncated): truncated 5' long terminal repeat (LTR) from HIV-1
   7543..7668    +  misc_feature   HIV-1 Ψ: packaging signal of human immunodeficiency virus type 1
   7652..8015    +  CDS            HIV-1 gag (fragment): gag protein from human immunodeficiency virus 1; gag
   8161..8394    +  misc_feature   RRE: The Rev response element (RRE) of HIV-1 allows for Rev-dependent mRNA export from the nucleus to the cytoplasm.
   8771..8871    +  CDS            Rev (fragment): human immunodeficiency virus 1 (HIV-1) Rev protein; rev; enhances nuclear export of unspliced and incompletely spliced viral mRNAs
