[The description below was written by a language model from this plasmid's Addgene catalogue record and pLannotate feature annotations shown in this document.]
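Description:
pLKO_HSV.Ollas.V5_NGFR is a lentiviral CRISPR vector on the pLKO backbone that combines an sgRNA expression cassette with a protein barcode ("Pro-Code") reporter. It is propagated in E. coli through a high-copy ColE1/pUC-type origin with ampicillin selection (AmpR); an f1 origin and an SV40 origin are also annotated in the backbone. The viral portion has a third-generation layout. An RSV promoter drives a truncated HIV-1 5' LTR, followed by the Ψ packaging signal, a gag fragment and the RRE for Rev-dependent export of the genomic RNA. A cPPT/CTS lies just downstream of the sgRNA cassette and ahead of the EF-1α promoter. A WPRE enhances transgene expression, and a second truncated LTR with an SV40 polyadenylation signal closes the transfer cassette. No mammalian drug-resistance marker appears in the feature table.

The payload has two units. A human U6 Pol III promoter sits upstream of the S. pyogenes Cas9 guide RNA scaffold, leaving a site into which a user-chosen sgRNA spacer is cloned; Cas9 itself is not encoded. Downstream, the EF-1α promoter expresses human NGFR lacking its signaling domain (dNGFR), an inert cell-surface scaffold carrying an N-terminal combination of the HSV, Ollas and V5 epitopes. The annotation tool labels only the NGFR coding region and does not mark the epitopes separately, so their presence rests on the catalogue entry.

Each Pro-Code vector in the series carries a distinct epitope combination. Antibody staining and cytometry can therefore identify which vector, and hence which sgRNA, a transduced cell received. This allows vector and cell tracking and pooled phenotypic CRISPR screens at single-cell resolution.
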