Addgene plasmid #158269: pLKO_HSV.Ollas.V5_NGFR
Purpose: Protein Barcode (Pro-Code) for vector/cell tracking. Contains U6 trRNA cassette for sgRNA cloning. Enables phenotypic CRISPR screens at a single cell resolution (using cytometry).
Depositing lab: Brian Brown. Depositing organization: Icahn School of Medicine at Mount Sinai. Publication: Protein Barcodes Enable High-Dimensional Single-Cell CRISPR Screens. Wroblewska A, Dhainaut M, Ben-Zvi B, Rose SA, Park ES, Amir ED, Bektesevic A, Baccarini A, Merad M, Rahman AH, Brown BD. Cell. 2018 Nov 1;175(4):1141-1155.e16. doi: 10.1016/j.cell.2018.09.022. Epub 2018 Oct 18. PubMed 30343902.
Backbone
  Vector backbone: pLKO
  Backbone size w/o insert (bp): 9000
  Vector type: Lentiviral, CRISPR
Growth in bacteria
  Bacterial resistance: Ampicillin, 100 μg/mL
  Growth temperature: 37°C
  Growth strain: NEB Stable
  Copy number: High Copy
Gene/Insert
  Gene/Insert name: Pro-Code Tagged human dNGFR
  Species: H. sapiens (human)
  Insert size (bp): 1000
  Mutation: Truncation of the signaling domain
  Entrez Gene: NGFR (a.k.a. CD271, Gp80-LNGFR, TNFRSF16, p75(NTR), p75NTR)
  Promoter: EF1a
  Tag / fusion protein: HSV.Ollas.V5 (N terminal on insert)
  Cloning method: Restriction Enzyme; 5′ cloning site Unknown (unknown if destroyed)
  Sequencing primers: 5′ cctttttgagtttggatcttggttcat
Terms and licenses: Academic/Nonprofit Terms; Industry Terms: Not Available to Industry
How to cite: pLKO_HSV.Ollas.V5_NGFR was a gift from Brian Brown (Addgene plasmid # 158269 ; http://n2t.net/addgene:158269 ; RRID:Addgene_158269)
