>Addgene plasmid #158269 | pLKO_HSV.Ollas.V5_NGFR | depositor partial sequence | sequence record 305407 | Tagged NGFR
ATGGGGGCAGGTGCCACCGGCCGCGCCATGGACGGGCCGCGCCTGCTGCTGTTGCTGCTTCTGGGGGTGT
CCCTTGGAGGTGCCAAGGAGGCATGCCAGCCCGAGCTGGCCCCCGAGGACCCCGAGGACGGAGGAGGCGG
GGGAGGGAGCGGCTTCGCCAACGAGCTGGGCCCCAGGCTGATGGGCAAGTGCGGAGGAGGCGGGGGAGGG
GGCAAACCAATTCCAAACCCACTGCTGGGACTGGATTCCACACCCACAGGCCTGTACACACACAGCGGTG
AGTGCTGCAAAGCCTGCAACCTGGGCGAGGGTGTGGCCCAGCCTTGTGGAGCCAACCAGACCGTGTGTGA
GCCCTGCCTGGACAGCGTGACGTTCTCCGACGTGGTGAGCGCGACCGAGCCGTGCAAGCCGTGCACCGAG
TGCGTGGGGCTCCAGAGCATGTCGGCGCCGTGCGTGGAGGCCGACGACGCCGTGTGCCGCTGCGCCTACG
GCTACTACCAGGATGAGACGACTGGGCGCTGCGAGGCGTGCCGCGTGTGCGAGGCGGGCTCGGGCCTCGT
GTTCTCCTGCCAGGACAAGCAGAACACCGTGTGCGAGGAGTGCCCCGACGGCACGTATTCCGACGAGGCC
AACCACGTGGACCCGTGCCTGCCCTGCACCGTGTGCGAGGACACCGAGCGCCAGCTCCGCGAGTGCACAC
GCTGGGCCGACGCCGAGTGCGAGGAGATCCCTGGCCGTTGGATTACACGGTCCACACCCCCAGAGGGCTC
GGACAGCACAGCCCCCAGCACCCAGGAGCCTGAGGCACCTCCAGAACAAGACCTCATAGCCAGCACGGTG
GCAGGTGTGGTGACCACAGTGATGGGCAGCTCCCAGCCCGTGGTGACCCGAGGCACCACCGACAACCTCA
TCCCTGTCTATTGCTCCATCCTGGCTGCTGTGGTTGTGGGCCTTGTGGCCTACATAGCCTTCAAGAGGTG
GAACAGGGGTATCCTCTAG
